Addgene plasmid #30174: pTEC15
Depositing lab: Lalita Ramakrishnan. Depositing organization: University of Washington. Publication: Evaluation of the pathogenesis and treatment of Mycobacterium marinum infection in zebrafish. Takaki K, Davis JM, Winglee K, Ramakrishnan L. Nat Protoc. 2013 Jun;8(6):1114-24. doi: 10.1038/nprot.2013.068. Epub 2013 May 16. PubMed 23680983.
Backbone
  Vector backbone: pFPV27
  Backbone manufacturer: Ramakrishnan et al., 2000
  Backbone size w/o insert (bp): 4981
  Vector type: Mycobacteria expression
Growth in bacteria
  Bacterial resistance: Hygromycin, 200 μg/mL
  Growth temperature: 37°C
  Growth strain: DH5alpha
  Copy number: Unknown
Gene/Insert
  Gene/Insert name: Mycobacterium Strong Promoter (MSP) (alt name: pMSP12::Wasabi)
  Species: M. marinum
  Insert size (bp): 500
  Tag / fusion protein: Wasabi (C terminal on backbone)
  Cloning method: Restriction Enzyme; 5′ cloning site BamHI (unknown if destroyed); 3′ cloning site BamHI (unknown if destroyed)
  Sequencing primers: 5′ pFPV27-Fwd: GAATCGGTGGTTGTGGTGAT; 3′ Kan-Rev
Terms and licenses: Academic/Nonprofit Terms; Industry Terms: Not Available to Industry
Depositor comments: This plasmid was derived from pMSP12::GFP by interrupting the aph gene (removing a small ~300bp NsiI fragment) and inserting the gene for Hygromycin resistance. The GFP was then replaced with Wasabi. The Wasabi ORF is present at bp# 39-749.
How to cite: pTEC15 was a gift from Lalita Ramakrishnan (Addgene plasmid # 30174 ; http://n2t.net/addgene:30174 ; RRID:Addgene_30174)
