[The description below was written by a language model from this plasmid's Addgene catalogue record and pLannotate feature annotations shown in this document.]
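Description:
pTEC15 is a mycobacterial expression plasmid of about 6.3 kb, built on the pFPV27 backbone. It drives constitutive green fluorescence in mycobacteria. The listed insert is a roughly 500 bp Mycobacterium Strong Promoter (MSP, the msp12 promoter) from M. marinum, cloned as a BamHI fragment upstream of the fluorescent protein reading frame carried on the backbone. That reporter is mWasabi, a bright green variant of the teal fluorescent protein mTFP1, and it is annotated near the start of the sequence in the position given by the depositor. The promoter is not picked up as a named feature in the automated annotation. It presumably lies in the unannotated region upstream of the reporter, near the multiple cloning site fragments that flank the sequence origin.

According to the depositor, the plasmid derives from pMSP12::GFP. The kanamycin resistance gene (aph) was interrupted by removing a small NsiI fragment and inserting a hygromycin resistance gene, and GFP was then replaced with Wasabi. The feature table agrees with this history. Two KanR fragments flank an intact hygromycin phosphotransferase gene from Streptomyces hygroscopicus, together with a short β-lactamase remnant and a Tn903 transposase fragment, so hygromycin is the selection marker. A high-copy ColE1/pUC-type origin supports propagation in E. coli. A large unannotated stretch lies downstream of this origin, and the record does not identify a mycobacterial replication origin, although one would be expected in a shuttle vector of this type.

The associated publication concerns M. marinum infection of zebrafish. This suggests the plasmid is used to label mycobacteria fluorescently so that infection can be visualised and bacterial burden monitored in vivo.
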