Features (pLannotate 1.2.2; 9 found; start..end, strand, type, name):
     39..749     +  CDS            mWasabi: green variant of teal fluorescent protein mTFP1 (Ai et al., 2008)
    889..1166    +  CDS            KanR (fragment): aminoglycoside phosphotransferase; aph(3')-Ia; confers resistance to kanamycin in bacteria or G418 (Geneticin®) in eukaryotes
   1273..1353    -  CDS            bla(M) (fragment): β-lactamase lacking the signal sequence; bla(M); allows cytosolic expression of β-lactamase
   1465..2457    +  CDS            hyg: KHYB_STRHY - Experimental evidence at protein level: Swiss-Prot protein existence level 1. The aminoglycoside phosphotransferases achieve inactivation of their antibiotic substrates by phosphorylation. From Streptomyces hygroscopicus.
   2477..2740    +  CDS            KanR (fragment): aminoglycoside phosphotransferase; aph(3')-Ia; confers resistance to kanamycin
   2881..3024    +  CDS            TRA2_ECOLX (fragment): Protein predicted: Swiss-Prot protein existence level 4. Required for transposition of transposon Tn903. From Escherichia coli.
   3072..3660    +  rep_origin     ori: high-copy-number ColE1/pMB1/pBR322/pUC origin of replication
   5715..5739    +  misc_feature   MCS (fragment): pBluescript multiple cloning site
   6267..1       +  misc_feature   MCS (fragment) (across the origin): pBluescript multiple cloning site
>Addgene plasmid #30174 | pTEC15 | depositor full sequence | sequence record 13862 | Author sequence
CAGATCTTTAAATCTAGATTTAAGAAGGAGATATACATATGGTGAGCAAGGGCGAGGAGACCACAATGGG
CGTAATCAAGCCCGACATGAAGATCAAGCTGAAGATGGAGGGCAACGTGAATGGCCACGCCTTCGTGATC
GAGGGCGAGGGCGAGGGCAAGCCCTACGACGGCACCAACACCATCAACCTGGAGGTGAAGGAGGGAGCCC
CCCTGCCCTTCTCCTACGACATTCTGACCACCGCGTTCAGTTACGGCAACAGGGCCTTCACCAAGTACCC
CGACGACATCCCCAACTACTTCAAGCAGTCCTTCCCCGAGGGCTACTCTTGGGAGCGCACCATGACCTTC
GAGGACAAGGGCATCGTGAAGGTGAAGTCCGACATCTCCATGGAGGAGGACTCCTTCATCTACGAGATAC
ACCTCAAGGGCGAGAACTTCCCCCCCAACGGCCCCGTGATGCAGAAGGAGACCACCGGCTGGGACGCCTC
CACCGAGAGGATGTACGTGCGCGACGGCGTGCTGAAGGGCGACGTCAAGATGAAGCTGCTGCTGGAGGGC
GGCGGCCACCACCGCGTTGACTTCAAGACCATCTACAGGGCCAAGAAGGCGGTGAAGCTGCCCGACTATC
ACTTTGTGGACCACCGCATCGAGATCCTGAACCACGACAAGGACTACAACAAGGTGACCGTTTACGAGAT
CGCCGTGGCCCGCAACTCCACCGACGGCATGGACGAGCTGTACAAGTAAGCTAGCCACCTGACGTCGGGG
GGGGGGGGAAAGCCACGTTGTGTCTCAAAATCTCTGATGTTACATTGCACAAGATAAAAATATATCATCA
TGAACAATAAAACTGTCTGCTTACATAAACAGTAATACAAGGGGTGTTATGAGCCATATTCAACGGGAAA
CGTCTTGCTCGAGGCCGCGATTAAATTCCAACATGGATGCTGATTTATATGGGTATAAATGGGCTCGCGA
TAATGTCGGGCAATCAGGTGCGACAATCTATCGCTTGTATGGGAAGCCCCATGCGCCAGAGTTGTTTCTG
AAACATGGCAAAGGTAGCGTTGCCAATGATGTTACAGATGAGATGGTCAGACTAAACTGGCTGACGGAAT
TTATGCCTCTTCCGACCATCAAGCATTTTATCCGTACTCCTGATGACTAGAGCATGAGATTATCAAAAAG
GATCTTCACCTAGATCCTTTTAAATTAAAAATGAAGTTTTAAATCAATCTAAAGTATATATGAGTAAACT
TGGTCTGACAGTTACCAATGCTTAATCAGTGAGGCACCTATCTCAGCGATCTGTCTATTTCGTTCATCCA
TAGTTGCCTGACTCCCCGACGTGGCCGACCAGCCCGTCATCGTCAACGCCTGATCCGCGGTGCGGACAGG
CCGTGTCGCGACCGGCCGTGCGGAATTAAGCCGGCCCGTACCCTGTGAATAGAGGTCCGCTGTGACACAA
GAATCCCTGTTACTTCTCGACCGTATTGATTCGGATGATTCCTACGCGAGCCTGCGGAACGACCAGGAAT
TCTGGGAGCCGCTGGCCCGCCGAGCCCTGGAGGAGCTCGGGCTGCCGGTGCCGCCGGTGCTGCGGGTGCC
CGGCGAGAGCACCAACCCCGTACTGGTCGGCGAGCCCGGCCCGGTGATCAAGCTGTTCGGCGAGCACTGG
TGCGGTCCGGAGAGCCTCGCGTCGGAGTCGGAGGCGTACGCGGTCCTGGCGGACGCCCCGGTGCCGGTGC
CCCGCCTCCTCGGCCGCGGCGAGCTGCGGCCCGGCACCGGAGCCTGGCCGTGGCCCTACCTGGTGATGAG
CCGGATGACCGGCACCACCTGGCGGTCCGCGATGGACGGCACGACCGACCGGAACGCGCTGCTCGCCCTG
GCCCGCGAACTCGGCCGGGTGCTCGGCCGGCTGCACAGGGTGCCGCTGACCGGGAACACCGTGCTCACCC
CCCATTCCGAGGTCTTCCCGGAACTGCTGCGGGAACGCCGCGCGGCGACCGTCGAGGACCACCGCGGGTG
GGGCTACCTCTCGCCCCGGCTGCTGGACCGCCTGGAGGACTGGCTGCCGGACGTGGACACGCTGCTGGCC
GGCCGCGAACCCCGGTTCGTCCACGGCGACCTGCACGGGACCAACATCTTCGTGGACCTGGCCGCGACCG
AGGTCACCGGGATCGTCGACTTCACCGACGTCTATGCGGGAGACTCCCGCTACAGCCTGGTGCAACTGCA
TCTCAACGCCTTCCGGGGCGACCGCGAGATCCTGGCCGCGCTGCTCGACGGGGCGCAGTGGAAGCGGACC
GAGGACTTCGCCCGCGAACTGCTCGCCTTCACCTTCCTGCACGACTTCGAGGTGTTCGAGGAGACCCCGC
TGGATCTCTCCGGCTTCACCGATCCGGAGGAACTGGCGCAGTTCCTCTGGGGGCCGCCGGACACCGCCCC
CGGCGCCTGACGCCCCCTCTAGTAATCTTTTGCCATTCTCACCGGATTCAGTCGTCACTCATGGTGATTT
CTCACTTGATAACCTTATTTTTGACGAGGGGAAATTAATAGGTTGTATTGATGTTGGACGAGTCGGAATC
GCAGACCGATACCAGGATCTTGCCATCCTATGGAACTGCCTCGGTGAGTTTTCTCCTTCATTACAGAAAC
GGCTTTTTCAAAAATATGGTATTGATAATCCTGATATGAATAAATTGCAGTTTCATTTGATGCTCGATGA
GTTTTTCTAATCAGAATTGGTTAATTGGTTGTAACACTGGCAGAGCATTACGCTGACTTGACGGGACGGC
GGCTTTGTTGAATAAATCGAACTTTTGCTGAGTTGAAGGATCAGATCACGCATCTTCCCGACAACGCAGA
CCGTTCCGTGGCAAAGCAAAAGTTCAAAATCACCAACTGGTCCACCTACAACAAAGCTCTCATCAACCGT
GGCTCCCTCACTTTCTGGCTGGATGATGGGGCGATTCAGGCCTGGTATGAGTCAGCAACACCTTCTTCAC
GAGGCAGACCTCACTAGTTCCACTGAGCGTCAGACCCCGTAGAAAAGATCAAAGGATCTTCTTGAGATCC
TTTTTTTCTGCGCGTAATCTGCTGCTTGCAAACAAAAAAACCACCGCTACCAGCGGTGGTTTGTTTGCCG
GATCAAGAGCTACCAACTCTTTTTCCGAAGGTAACTGGCTTCAGCAGAGCGCAGATACCAAATACTGTCC
TTCTAGTGTAGCCGTAGTTAGGCCACCACTTCAAGAACTCTGTAGCACCGCCTACATACCTCGCTCTGCT
AATCCTGTTACCAGTGGCTGCTGCCAGTGGCGATAAGTCGTGTCTTACCGGGTTGGACTCAAGACGATAG
TTACCGGATAAGGCGCAGCGGTCGGGCTGAACGGGGGGTTCGTGCACACAGCCCAGCTTGGAGCGAACGA
CCTACACCGAACTGAGATACCTACAGCGTGAGCATTGAGAAAGCGCCACGCTTCCCGAAGGGAGAAAGGC
GGACAGGTATCCGGTAAGCGGCAGGGTCGGAACAGGAGAGCGCACGAGGGAGCTTCCAGGGGGAAACGCC
TGGTATCTTTATAGTCCTGTCGGGTTTCGCCACCTCTGACTTGAGCGTCGATTTTTGTGATGCTCGTCAG
GGGGGCGGAGCCTATGGAAAAACGCCAGCAACGCGGCCTTTTTACGGTTCCTGGCCTTTTGCTGGCCTTT
TGCTCACATGTTCTTTCCTGCGTTATCCCCTGATTCTGTGGATAACCGTATTACCGCCTTTGAGTGAGCT
GATACCGCTCGCCGCAGCCGAACGACCGAGCGCAACGCGTGAGCCCACCAGCTCCGTAAGTTCGGGTGCT
GTGTGGCTCGTACCCGCGCATTCAGGCGGCAGGGGGTCTAACGGGTCTAAGGCGGCGTGTACGGCCGCCA
CAGCGGCTCTTAGCGGCCCGGAAACGTCCTCGAAACGACGCATGTGTTCCTCCTGGTTGGTACAGGTGGT
TGGGGGTGCTCGGCTGTCGCTGGTGTTTCATCATCAGGGCTCGACGGGAGAGCGGGGGAGTGTGCAGTTG
TGGGGTGGCCCCTCAGCGAAATATCTGACTTGGAGCTCGTGTCGGACCATACACCGGTGATTAATCGTGG
TTTATTATCAAGCGTGAGCCACGTCGCCGACGAATTTGAGCAGCTCTGGCTGCCGTACTGGTCCCTGGCA
AGCGACGATCTGCTCGAGGGGATCTACCGCCAAAGCCGCGCGTCGGCCCTAGGCCGCCGGTACATCGAGG
CGAACCCAACAGCGCTGGCAAACCTGCTGGTCGTGGACGTAGACCATCCAGACGCAGCGCTCCGAGCGCT
CAGCGCCCGGGGGTCCCATCCGCTGCCCAACGCGATCGTGGGCAATCGCGCCAACGGCCACGCACACGCA
GTGTGGGCACTCAACGCCCCTGTTCCACGCACCGAATACGCGCGGCGTAAGCCGCTCGCATACATGGCGG
CGTGCGCCGAAGGCCTTCGGCGCGCCGTCGATGGCGACCGCAGTTACTCAGGCCTCATGACCAAAAACCC
CGGCCACATCGCCTGGGAAACGGAATGGCTCCACTCAGATCTCTACACACTCAGCCACATCGAGGCCGAG
CTCGGCGCGAACATGCCACCGCCGCGCTGGCGTCAGCAGACCACGTACAAAGCGGCTCCGACGCCGCTAG
GGCGGAATTGCGCACTGTTCGATTCCGTCAGGTTGTGGGCCTATCTTCCCGCCCTCATGCGGATCTACCT
GCCGACCCGGAACGTGGACGGACTCGGCCGCGCGATCTATGCCGAGTGCCACGCGCGAAACGCCGAATTT
CCGTGCAACGACGTGTGTCCCGGACCGCTACCGGACAGCGAGGTCCGCGCCATCGCCAACAGCATTTGGC
GTTGGATCACAACCAAGTCGCGCATTTGGGCGGACGGGATCGTGGTCTACGAGGCCACACTCAGTGCGCG
CCATGCGGCCATCTCGCGGAAGGGCGCAGCAGCGCGCACGGCGGCGAGCACAGTTGCGCGGCGCGCAAAG
TCCGCGTCAGCCATGGAGGCATTGCTATGAGCGACGGCTACAGCGACGGCTACAGCGACGGCTACAACTG
GCAGCCGACTGTCCGCAAAAAGCGGCGCGTGACCGCCGCCGAAGGCGCTCGAATCACCGGACTATCCGAA
CGCCACGTCGTCCGGCTCGTGGCGCAGGAACGCAGCGAGTGGTTCGCCGAGCAGGCTGCACGCCGCGAAC
GCATCCGCGCCTATCACGACGACGAGGGCCACTCTTGGCCGCAAACGGCCAAACATTTCGGGCTGCATCT
GGACACCGTTAAGCGACTCGGCTATCGGGCGAGGAAAGAGCGTGCGGCAGAACAGGAAGCGGCTCAAAAG
GCCCACAACGAAGCCGACAATCCACCGCTGTTCTAACGCAATTGGGGAGCGGGTGTCGCGGGGGTTCCGT
GGGGGGTTCCGTTGCAACGGGTCGGACAGGTAAAAGTCCTGGTAGACGCTAGTTTTCTGGTTTGGGCCAT
GCCTGTCTCGTTGCGTGTTTCGTTGCGTCCGTTTTGAATACCAGCCAGACGAGACGGGGTTCTACGAATC
TTGGTCGATACCAAGCCATTTCCGCTGAATATCGTGGAGCTCACCGCCAGAATCGGTGGTTGTGGTGATG
TACGTGGCGAACTCCGTTGTAGTGCTTGTGGTGGCATCCGTGGCGCGGCCGCTCTAGAACTAGTGGATCT
GACCCGCTCCACAACCGCTGAGCAGGGTGGCAGTCAGAGCGACCAGGCCGACCGATACGAGGCGGATTTT
GAACAGGTTCACTCGAAGCCTCCCGCTGGGTTCGGAGCATCGTCGATCACATGACGGCGTGCTGACACCG
ATTCGACTATGCACAGTAGTAGGTAGCCGCCGCGGACGGTAGCGCAGGCGGCCTCGGCGCCGTCGTGGCG
TCGCGATGGTTGGCGCCAGACCCGCCTGATCGGCGTCCCGACCAGGGCCGCCGGGGTGGTGAGCCTCGGC
TTGGTCCAGCCGTAGTGAGACGGGATGTCTTCCCGGTTGTCGGGTTTGGGTGGGCGGTCACATGTTCGCT
GGCTGTGGGCGTGTCGGGGGTCGTCGAAGCGGCCGCGAACAGGGCTGGACGATGCACGTCTTGCACCTCC
TGTCAACCCCCAATGTTGAGCCGCGATGCCCCTGACCTGCACCGTTGGACCGCAGTCGTTAGGGGGGCGT
GTTAGCATGGAGTGACGAAAGGGGCCTAAATCAGATGATCCCCCGGGCTGCAGGAATTCGATATCAAGCT
TATCGATACCGTCGACCTCGAGGGGGGGCCCGGTAC
