>Addgene plasmid #30174 | pTEC15 | addgene partial sequence | sequence record 35200 | 30174 with pBluescriptSK (5' tctagaactagtggatc 3')
CGACCAGGCCGACCGATACGAGGCGGATTTTGAACAGGTTCACTCGAAGCCTCCCGCTGGGTTCGGAGCA
TCGTCGATCACATGACGGCGTGCTGACACCGATTCGACTATGCACAGTAGTAGGTAGCCGCCGCGGACGG
TAGCGCAGGCGGCCTCGGCGCCGTCGTGGCGTCGCGATGGTTGGCGCCAGACCCGCCTGATCGGCGTCCC
GACCAGGGCCGCCGGGGTGGTGAGCCTCGGCTTGGTCCAGCCGTAGTGAGACGGGATGTCTTCCCGGTTG
TCGGGTTTGGGTGGGCGGTCACATGTTCGCTGGCTGTGGGCGTGTCGGGGGTCGTCGAAGCGGCCGCGAA
CAGGGCTGGACGATGCACGTCTTGCACCTCCTGTCAACCCCCAATGTTGAGCCGCGATGCCCCTGACCTG
CACCGTTGGACCGCAGTCGTTAGGGGGGCGTGTTAGCATGGAGTGACGAAAGGGGCCTAAATCAGATGAT
CCCCCGGGCTGCAGGAATTCGATATCAAGCTTATCGATACCGTCGACCTCGAGGGGGGGCCCGGTACCAG
ATCTTTAAATCTAGATTTAAGAAGGAGATATACATATGGTGAGCAAGGGCGAGGAGACCACAATGGGCGT
AATCAAGCCCGACATGAAGATCAAGCTGAAGATGGAGGGCAACGTGAATGGCCACGCCTTCGTGATCGAG
GGCGAGGGCGAGGGCAAGCCCTACGACGGCACCAACACCATCAACCTGGAGGTGAAGGAGGGAGCCCCCC
TGCCCTTCTCCTACGACATTCTGACCACCGCGTTCAGTTACGGCAACAGGGCCTTCACCAAGTACCCCGA
CGACATCCCCAACTACTTCA
